Addgene plasmid #245358: pFLAG-CMV2-Rab3A
Purpose: Mammalian expression of N-terminal FLAG-tagged rat Rab3A wild type
Depositing lab: Thomas Martin. Depositing organization: University of Wisconsin, Madison.
Backbone
  Vector backbone: pFLAG-CMV2
  Backbone manufacturer: Sigma-Aldrich
  Backbone size w/o insert (bp): 4679
  Vector type: Mammalian Expression
Growth in bacteria
  Bacterial resistance: Ampicillin, 100 μg/mL
  Growth temperature: 37°C
  Growth strain: DH5alpha
  Copy number: High Copy
Gene/Insert
  Gene/Insert name: Rab3a
  Species: R. norvegicus (rat)
  Insert size (bp): 669
  Entrez Gene: Rab3a (a.k.a. RAB3)
  Promoter: CMV
  Tag / fusion protein: FLAG (N terminal on insert)
  Cloning method: Restriction Enzyme; 5′ cloning site SalI (not destroyed); 3′ cloning site BamHI (not destroyed)
Terms and licenses: Academic/Nonprofit Terms; Industry Terms: Not Available to Industry
How to cite: pFLAG-CMV2-Rab3A was a gift from Thomas Martin (Addgene plasmid # 245358 ; http://n2t.net/addgene:245358 ; RRID:Addgene_245358)
