[The description below was written by a language model from this plasmid's Addgene catalogue record and pLannotate feature annotations shown in this document.]
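Description:
pFLAG-CMV2-Rab3A is a mammalian expression plasmid built on the commercial pFLAG-CMV2 backbone. It produces wild-type rat Rab3A with an N-terminal FLAG epitope tag. In bacteria it is maintained as a high-copy plasmid through a ColE1/pUC-type origin and selected with ampicillin via the β-lactamase (AmpR) gene and its own promoter. An f1 phage origin is also present, which in principle allows production of single-stranded DNA. No mammalian drug-selection marker is annotated, so the plasmid appears suited to transient expression rather than selection of stable lines.

The expression cassette begins with the human cytomegalovirus immediate-early enhancer and promoter. A short FLAG coding segment follows; the annotation tool matched it as a fragment of a 3xFLAG entry, but its length is consistent with the single FLAG tag of this backbone. Next comes the Rab3a open reading frame, cloned between SalI and BamHI sites that were both retained, and the cassette ends with the human growth hormone polyadenylation signal. The feature table labels the coding sequence by similarity to the mouse protein, while the catalogue record gives the species as rat. Downstream lies an SV40 enhancer/early promoter region, which is not annotated as driving any gene. Remnants of lacZα, lacI, the lac promoter/operator and a T7 promoter are backbone carry-over with no stated role.

Rab3A is a small GTPase that regulates exocytosis by controlling the recruitment, tethering and docking of secretory vesicles at the plasma membrane. This construct is suited to overexpressing the wild-type protein in cultured mammalian cells, where the FLAG tag allows it to be detected or immunoprecipitated.
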