Features (pLannotate 1.2.2; 16 found; start..end, strand, type, name):
      4..158     -  CDS            lacZα (fragment): LacZα fragment of β-galactosidase; lacZ fragment
    318..697     +  enhancer       CMV enhancer: human cytomegalovirus immediate early enhancer
    699..898     +  promoter       CMV promoter: human cytomegalovirus (CMV) immediate early promoter
    934..954     +  CDS            3xFLAG (fragment): three tandem FLAG® epitope tags
   1007..1666    +  CDS            Rab3a: RAB3A_MOUSE - Experimental evidence at protein level: Swiss-Prot protein existence level 1. Small GTP-binding protein that plays a central role in regulated exocytosis and secretion. Controls the recruitment, tethering and docking of secretory vesicles to the plasma membrane (PubMed:11598194). Upon stimulation, switches to its active GTP-bound form, cycles to vesicles and recruits effectors such as RIMS1, RIMS2, Rabphilin-3A/RPH3A, RPH3AL or SYTL4 to help the docking of vesicules onto the plasma membrane (By similarity). Upon GTP hydrolysis by GTPase-activating protein, dissociates from the ve
   1677..2299    +  polyA_signal   hGH poly(A) signal: human growth hormone polyadenylation signal
   2328..2657    +  promoter       SV40 promoter: SV40 enhancer and early promoter
   2696..2714    -  promoter       T7 promoter: promoter for bacteriophage T7 RNA polymerase
   2752..2768    -  protein_bind   lac operator: The lac repressor binds to the lac operator to inhibit transcription in E. coli. This inhibition can be relieved by adding lactose or isopropyl-β-D-thiogalactopyranoside (IPTG). lac repressor encoded by lacI
   2776..2806    -  promoter       lac promoter: promoter for the E. coli lac operon
   2821..2842    -  protein_bind   CAP binding site: CAP binding activates transcription in the presence of cAMP. E. coli catabolite activator protein
   2855..2947    -  CDS            lacI (fragment): lac repressor; lacI; The lac repressor binds to the lac operator to inhibit transcription in E. coli. This inhibition can be relieved by adding lactose or isopropyl-β-D-thiogalactopyranoside (IPTG).
   3130..3718    -  rep_origin     ori: high-copy-number ColE1/pMB1/pBR322/pUC origin of replication
   3889..4749    -  CDS            AmpR: β-lactamase; bla; confers resistance to ampicillin, carbenicillin, and related antibiotics
   4750..4854    -  promoter       AmpR promoter: bla
   4881..5309    +  rep_origin     f1 ori (sequence partly withheld): f1 bacteriophage origin of replication; arrow indicates direction of (+) strand synthesis
>Addgene plasmid #245358 | pFLAG-CMV2-Rab3A | addgene full sequence | sequence record 486092 | Addgene NGS Result
CCATTCGCCATTCAGGCTGCGCAACTGTTGGGAAGGGCGATCGGTGCGGGCCTCTTCGCTATTACGCCAG
CTGGCGAAAGGGGGATGTGCTGCAAGGCGATTAAGTTGGGTAACGCCAGGGTTTTCCCAGTCACGACGTT
GTAAAACGACGGCCAGTGCCAAGCTGATCTATACATTGAATCAATATTGGCAATTAGCCATATTAGTCAT
TGGTTATATAGCATAAATCAATATTGGCTATTGGCCATTGCATACGTTGTATCTATATCATAATATGTAC
ATTTATATTGGCTCATGTCCAATATGACCGCCATGTTGACATTGATTATTGACTAGTTATTAATAGTAAT
CAATTACGGGGTCATTAGTTCATAGCCCATATATGGAGTTCCGCGTTACATAACTTACGGTAAATGGCCC
GCCTGGCTGACCGCCCAACGACCCCCGCCCATTGACGTCAATAATGACGTATGTTCCCATAGTAACGCCA
ATAGGGACTTTCCATTGACGTCAATGGGTGGAGTATTTACGGTAAACTGCCCACTTGGCAGTACATCAAG
TGTATCATATGCCAAGTCCGCCCCCTATTGACGTCAATGACGGTAAATGGCCCGCCTGGCATTATGCCCA
GTACATGACCTTACGGGACTTTCCTACTTGGCAGTACATCTACGTATTAGTCATCGCTATTACCATGGTG
ATGCGGTTTTGGCAGTACACCAATGGGCGTGGATAGCGGTTTGACTCACGGGGATTTCCAAGTCTCCACC
CCATTGACGTCAATGGGAGTTTGTTTTGGCACCAAAATCAACGGGACTTTCCAAAATGTCGTAATAACCC
CGCCCCGTTGACGCAAATGGGCGGTAGGCGTGTACGGTGGGAGGTCTATATAAGCAGAGCTCGTTTAGTG
AACCGTCAGAATTGATCTACCATGGACTACAAAGACGATGACGACAAGCTTGCGGCCGCGAATTCATCGA
TAGATCTGATATCGGTACCAGTCGACATGGCCTCAGCCACAGACTCTCGATATGGGCAGAAGGAGTCCTC
AGACCAGAACTTCGACTATATGTTCAAGATCCTGATCATTGGTAACAGCAGTGTGGGCAAAACCTCATTC
CTTTTCCGCTACGCAGACGACTCTTTTACTCCAGCCTTTGTCAGCACTGTGGGCATAGACTTCAAGGTCA
AAACCATCTACCGCAATGACAAGAGGATCAAGCTGCAGATCTGGGACACAGCAGGACAAGAGCGGTACCG
AACCATCACCACAGCCTACTACCGGGGCGCCATGGGCTTCATTCTAATGTATGACATCACCAATGAGGAG
TCCTTCAATGCAGTGCAGGACTGGTCCACTCAGATCAAAACTTACTCATGGGACAATGCCCAGGTGCTGC
TGGTGGGGAACAAGTGCGACATGGAGGACGAGCGAGTGGTGTCCTCAGAACGAGGCCGGCAGCTGGCCGA
CCACCTGGGCTTTGAGTTCTTTGAGGCCAGCGCCAAGGACAACATTAATGTCAAGCAGACCTTTGAACGT
CTGGTGGACGTGATCTGTGAGAAGATGTCGGAGTCCCTAGATACTGCAGACCCTGCAGTCACGGGTGCCA
AGCAGGGCCCACAGCTCACCGACCAGCAGGCACCACCTCATCAGGATTGCGCCTGCTGAGGATCCCGGGT
GGCATCCCTGTGACCCCTCCCCAGTGCCTCTCCTGGCCCTGGAAGTTGCCACTCCAGTGCCCACCAGCCT
TGTCCTAATAAAATTAAGTTGCATCATTTTGTCTGACTAGGTGTCCTTCTATAATATTATGGGGTGGAGG
GGGGTGGTATGGAGCAAGGGGCAAGTTGGGAAGACAACCTGTAGGGCCTGCGGGGTCTATTGGGAACCAA
GCTGGAGTGCAGTGGCACAATCTTGGCTCACTGCAATCTCCGCCTCCTGGGTTCAAGCGATTCTCCTGCC
TCAGCCTCCCGAGTTGTTGGGATTCCAGGCATGCATGACCAGGCTCAGCTAATTTTTGTTTTTTTGGTAG
AGACGGGGTTTCACCATATTGGCCAGGCTGGTCTCCAACTCCTAATCTCAGGTGATCTACCCACCTTGGC
CTCCCAAATTGCTGGGATTACAGGCGTGAACCACTGCTCCCTTCCCTGTCCTTCTGATTTTAAAATAACT
ATACCAGCAGGAGGACGTCCAGACACAGCATAGGCTACCTGGCCATGCCCAACCGGTGGGACATTTGAGT
TGCTTGCTTGGCACTGTCCTCTCATGCGTTGGGTCCACTCAGTAGATGCCTGTTGAATTGGGTACGCGGC
CAGCTTGGCTGTGGAATGTGTGTCAGTTAGGGTGTGGAAAGTCCCCAGGCTCCCCAGCAGGCAGAAGTAT
GCAAAGCATGCATCTCAATTAGTCAGCAACCAGGTGTGGAAAGTCCCCAGGCTCCCCAGCAGGCAGAAGT
ATGCAAAGCATGCATCTCAATTAGTCAGCAACCATAGTCCCGCCCCTAACTCCGCCCATCCCGCCCCTAA
CTCCGCCCAGTTCCGCCCATTCTCCGCCCCATGGCTGACTAATTTTTTTTATTTATGCAGAGGCCGAGGC
CGCCTCGGCCTCTGAGCTATTCCAGAAGTAGTGAGGAGGCTTTTTTGGAGGCCTAGGCTTTTGCAAAAAG
CTCCTCGAGGAACTGAAAAACCAGAAAGTTAATTCCCTATAGTGAGTCGTATTAAATTCGTAATCATGTC
ATAGCTGTTTCCTGTGTGAAATTGTTATCCGCTCACAATTCCACACAACATACGAGCCGGAAGCATAAAG
TGTAAAGCCTGGGGTGCCTAATGAGTGAGCTAACTCACATTAATTGCGTTGCGCTCACTGCCCGCTTTCC
AGTCGGGAAACCTGTCGTGCCAGCTGCATTAATGAATCGGCCAACGCGCGGGGAGAGGCGGTTTGCGTAT
TGGGCGCTCTTCCGCTTCCTCGCTCACTGACTCGCTGCGCTCGGTCGTTCGGCTGCGGCGAGCGGTATCA
GCTCACTCAAAGGCGGTAATACGGTTATCCACAGAATCAGGGGATAACGCAGGAAAGAACATGTGAGCAA
AAGGCCAGCAAAAGGCCAGGAACCGTAAAAAGGCCGCGTTGCTGGCGTTTTTCCATAGGCTCCGCCCCCC
TGACGAGCATCACAAAAATCGACGCTCAAGTCAGAGGTGGCGAAACCCGACAGGACTATAAAGATACCAG
GCGTTTCCCCCTGGAAGCTCCCTCGTGCGCTCTCCTGTTCCGACCCTGCCGCTTACCGGATACCTGTCCG
CCTTTCTCCCTTCGGGAAGCGTGGCGCTTTCTCATAGCTCACGCTGTAGGTATCTCAGTTCGGTGTAGGT
CGTTCGCTCCAAGCTGGGCTGTGTGCACGAACCCCCCGTTCAGCCCGACCGCTGCGCCTTATCCGGTAAC
TATCGTCTTGAGTCCAACCCGGTAAGACACGACTTATCGCCACTGGCAGCAGCCACTGGTAACAGGATTA
GCAGAGCGAGGTATGTAGGCGGTGCTACAGAGTTCTTGAAGTGGTGGCCTAACTACGGCTACACTAGAAG
AACAGTATTTGGTATCTGCGCTCTGCTGAAGCCAGTTACCTTCGGAAAAAGAGTTGGTAGCTCTTGATCC
GGCAAACAAACCACCGCTGGTAGCGGTGGTTTTTTTGTTTGCAAGCAGCAGATTACGCGCAGAAAAAAAG
GATCTCAAGAAGATCCTTTGATCTTTTCTACGGGGTCTGACGCTCAGTGGAACGAAAACTCACGTTAAGG
GATTTTGGTCATGAGATTATCAAAAAGGATCTTCACCTAGATCCTTTTAAATTAAAAATGAAGTTTTAAA
TCAATCTAAAGTATATATGAGTAAACTTGGTCTGACAGTTACCAATGCTTAATCAGTGAGGCACCTATCT
CAGCGATCTGTCTATTTCGTTCATCCATAGTTGCCTGACTCCCCGTCGTGTAGATAACTACGATACGGGA
GGGCTTACCATCTGGCCCCAGTGCTGCAATGATACCGCGAGACCCACGCTCACCGGCTCCAGATTTATCA
GCAATAAACCAGCCAGCCGGAAGGGCCGAGCGCAGAAGTGGTCCTGCAACTTTATCCGCCTCCATCCAGT
CTATTAATTGTTGCCGGGAAGCTAGAGTAAGTAGTTCGCCAGTTAATAGTTTGCGCAACGTTGTTGCCAT
TGCTACAGGCATCGTGGTGTCACGCTCGTCGTTTGGTATGGCTTCATTCAGCTCCGGTTCCCAACGATCA
AGGCGAGTTACATGATCCCCCATGTTGTGCAAAAAAGCGGTTAGCTCCTTCGGTCCTCCGATCGTTGTCA
GAAGTAAGTTGGCCGCAGTGTTATCACTCATGGTTATGGCAGCACTGCATAATTCTCTTACTGTCATGCC
ATCCGTAAGATGCTTTTCTGTGACTGGTGAGTACTCAACCAAGTCATTCTGAGAATAGTGTATGCGGCGA
CCGAGTTGCTCTTGCCCGGCGTCAATACGGGATAATACCGCGCCACATAGCAGAACTTTAAAAGTGCTCA
TCATTGGAAAACGTTCTTCGGGGCGAAAACTCTCAAGGATCTTACCGCTGTTGAGATCCAGTTCGATGTA
ACCCACTCGTGCACCCAACTGATCTTCAGCATCTTTTACTTTCACCAGCGTTTCTGGGTGAGCAAAAACA
GGAAGGCAAAATGCCGCAAAAAAGGGAATAAGGGCGACACGGAAATGTTGAATACTCATACTCTTCCTTT
TTCAATATTATTGAAGCATTTATCAGGGTTATTGTCTCATGAGCGGATACATATTTGAATGTATTTAGAA
AAATAAACAAATAGGGGTTCCGCGCACATTTCCCCGAAAAGTGCCACCTG
[124 nt withheld, positions 4881-5004]
C
[91 nt withheld, positions 5006-5096]
A
[49 nt withheld, positions 5098-5146]
CCTTTGACGTTGGAGTCCACGTTCTTT
[37 nt withheld, positions 5174-5210]
ACCCTATCTCGGTCTATTCTTTTGATTTATAAGGGATTTTGCCGATTTCGGCCTATTGGTTAAAAAATGA
GCTGATTTAACAAAAATTTAACGCGAATTTTAACAAAATATTAACGCTTACAATTT
